>Addgene plasmid #116336 | pHAGE-ERBB2-K716E | addgene full sequence | sequence record 250592 | Addgene NGS Result
TGGAAGGGCTAATTCACTCCCAAAGAAGACAAGATATCCTTGATCTGTGGATCTACCACACACAAGGCTA
CTTCCCTGATTAGCAGAACTACACACCAGGGCCAGGGGTCAGATATCCACTGACCTTTGGATGGTGCTAC
AAGCTAGTACCAGTTGAGCCAGATAAGGTAGAAGAGGCCAATAAAGGAGAGAACACCAGCTTGTTACACC
CTGTGAGCCTGCATGGGATGGATGACCCGGAGAGAGAAGTGTTAGAGTGGAGGTTTGACAGCCGCCTAGC
ATTTCATCACGTGGCCCGAGAGCTGCATCCGGAGTACTTCAAGAACTGCTGATATCGAGCTTGCTACAAG
GGACTTTCCGCTGGGGACTTTCCAGGGAGGCGTGGCCTGGGCGGGACTGGGGAGTGGCGAGCCCTCAGAT
CCTGCATATAAGCAGCTGCTTTTTGCCTGTACTGGGTCTCTCTGGTTAGACCAGATCTGAGCCTGGGAGC
TCTCTGGCTAACTAGGGAACCCACTGCTTAAGCCTCAATAAAGCTTGCCTTGAGTGCTTCAAGTAGTGTG
TGCCCGTCTGTTGTGTGACTCTGGTAACTAGAGATCCCTCAGACCCTTTTAGTCAGTGTGGAAAATCTCT
AGCAGTGGCGCCCGAACAGGGACTTGAAAGCGAAAGGGAAACCAGAGGAGCTCTCTCGACGCAGGACTCG
GCTTGCTGAAGCGCGCACGGCAAGAGGCGAGGGGCGGCGACTGGTGAGTACGCCAAAAATTTTGACTAGC
GGAGGCTAGAAGGAGAGAGATGGGTGCGAGAGCGTCAGTATTAAGCGGGGGAGAATTAGATCGCGATGGG
AAAAAATTCGGTTAAGGCCAGGGGGAAAGAAAAAATATAAATTAAAACATATAGTATGGGCAAGCAGGGA
GCTAGAACGATTCGCAGTTAATCCTGGCCTGTTAGAAACATCAGAAGGCTGTAGACAAATACTGGGACAG
CTACAACCATCCCTTCAGACAGGATCAGAAGAACTTAGATCATTATATAATACAGTAGCAACCCTCTATT
GTGTGCATCAAAGGATAGAGATAAAAGACACCAAGGAAGCTTTAGACAAGATAGAGGAAGAGCAAAACAA
AAGTAAGACCACCGCACAGCAAGCGGCCGGCCGCTGATCTTCAGACCTGGAGGAGGAGATATGAGGGACA
ATTGGAGAAGTGAATTATATAAATATAAAGTAGTAAAAATTGAACCATTAGGAGTAGCACCCACCAAGGC
AAAGAGAAGAGTGGTGCAGAGAGAAAAAAGAGCAGTGGGAATAGGAGCTTTGTTCCTTGGGTTCTTGGGA
GCAGCAGGAAGCACTATGGGCGCAGCGTCAATGACGCTGACGGTACAGGCCAGACAATTATTGTCTGGTA
TAGTGCAGCAGCAGAACAATTTGCTGAGGGCTATTGAGGCGCAACAGCATCTGTTGCAACTCACAGTCTG
GGGCATCAAGCAGCTCCAGGCAAGAATCCTGGCTGTGGAAAGATACCTAAAGGATCAACAGCTCCTGGGG
ATTTGGGGTTGCTCTGGAAAACTCATTTGCACCACTGCTGTGCCTTGGAATGCTAGTTGGAGTAATAAAT
CTCTGGAACAGATTTGGAATCACACGACCTGGATGGAGTGGGACAGAGAAATTAACAATTACACAAGCTT
AATACACTCCTTAATTGAAGAATCGCAAAACCAGCAAGAAAAGAATGAACAAGAATTATTGGAATTAGAT
AAATGGGCAAGTTTGTGGAATTGGTTTAACATAACAAATTGGCTGTGGTATATAAAATTATTCATAATGA
TAGTAGGAGGCTTGGTAGGTTTAAGAATAGTTTTTGCTGTACTTTCTATAGTGAATAGAGTTAGGCAGGG
ATATTCACCATTATCGTTTCAGACCCACCTCCCAACCCCGAGGGGACCCGACAGGCCCGAAGGAATAGAA
GAAGAAGGTGGAGAGAGAGACAGAGACAGATCCATTCGATTAGTGAACGGATCTCGACGGTATCGCCGAA
TTCACAAATGGCAGTATTCATCCACAATTTTAAAAGAAAAGGGGGGATTGGGGGGTACAGTGCAGGGGAA
AGAATAGTAGACATAATAGCAACAGACATACAAACTAAAGAATTACAAAAACAAATTACAAAAATTCAAA
ATTTTCGGGTTTATTACAGGGACAGCAGAGATCCAGTTTGGACTAGTCGTGAGGCTCCGGTGCCCGTCAG
TGGGCAGAGCGCACATCGCCCACAGTCCCCGAGAAGTTGGGGGGAGGGGTCGGCAATTGAACCGGTGCCT
AGAGAAGGTGGCGCGGGGTAAACTGGGAAAGTGATGTCGTGTACTGGCTCCGCCTTTTTCCCGAGGGTGG
GGGAGAACCGTATATAAGTGCAGTAGTCGCCGTGAACGTTCTTTTTCGCAACGGGTTTGCCGCCAGAACA
CAGGTAAGTGCCGTGTGTGGTTCCCGCGGGCCTGGCCTCTTTACGGGTTATGGCCCTTGCGTGCCTTGAA
TTACTTCCACCTGGCTGCAGTACGTGATTCTTGATCCCGAGCTTCGGGTTGGAAGTGGGTGGGAGAGTTC
GAGGCCTTGCGCTTAAGGAGCCCCTTCGCCTCGTGCTTGAGTTGAGGCCTGGCCTGGGCGCTGGGGCCGC
CGCGTGCGAATCTGGTGGCACCTTCGCGCCTGTCTCGCTGCTTTCGATAAGTCTCTAGCCATTTAAAATT
TTTGATGACCTGCTGCGACGCTTTTTTTCTGGCAAGATAGTCTTGTAAATGCGGGCCAAGATCTGCACAC
TGGTATTTCGGTTTTTGGGGCCGCGGGCGGCGACGGGGCCCGTGCGTCCCAGCGCACATGTTCGGCGAGG
CGGGGCCTGCGAGCGCGGCCACCGAGAATCGGACGGGGGTAGTCTCAAGCTGGCCGGCCTGCTCTGGTGC
CTGGCCTCGCGCCGCCGTGTATCGCCCCGCCCTGGGCGGCAAGGCTGGCCCGGTCGGCACCAGTTGCGTG
AGCGGAAAGATGGCCGCTTCCCGGCCCTGCTGCAGGGAGCTCAAAATGGAGGACGCGGCGCTCGGGAGAG
CGGGCGGGTGAGTCACCCACACAAAGGAAAAGGGCCTTTCCGTCCTCAGCCGTCGCTTCATGTGACTCCA
CGGAGTACCGGGCGCCGTCCAGGCACCTCGATTAGTTCTCGAGCTTTTGGAGTACGTCGTCTTTAGGTTG
GGGGGAGGGGTTTTATGCGATGGAGTTTCCCCACACTGAGTGGGTGGAGACTGAAGTTAGGCCAGCTTGG
CACTTGATGTAATTCTCCTTGGAATTTGCCCTTTTTGAGTTTGGATCTTGGTTCATTCTCAAGCCTCAGA
CAGTGGTTCAAAGTTTTTTTCTTCCATTTCAGGTGTCGTGAAGCGGCCCTGCAGATATCAACAAGTTTGT
ACAAAAAAGCAGGCACCATGGAGCTGGCGGCCTTGTGCCGCTGGGGGCTCCTCCTCGCCCTCTTGCCCCC
CGGAGCCGCGAGCACCCAAGTGTGCACCGGCACAGACATGAAGCTGCGGCTCCCTGCCAGTCCCGAGACC
CACCTGGACATGCTCCGCCACCTCTACCAGGGCTGCCAGGTGGTGCAGGGAAACCTGGAACTCACCTACC
TGCCCACCAATGCCAGCCTGTCCTTCCTGCAGGATATCCAGGAGGTGCAGGGCTACGTGCTCATCGCTCA
CAACCAAGTGAGGCAGGTCCCACTGCAGAGGCTGCGGATTGTGCGAGGCACCCAGCTCTTTGAGGACAAC
TATGCCCTGGCCGTGCTAGACAATGGAGACCCGCTGAACAATACCACCCCTGTCACAGGGGCCTCCCCAG
GAGGCCTGCGGGAGCTGCAGCTTCGAAGCCTCACAGAGATCTTGAAAGGAGGGGTCTTGATCCAGCGGAA
CCCCCAGCTCTGCTACCAGGACACGATTTTGTGGAAGGACATCTTCCACAAGAACAACCAGCTGGCTCTC
ACACTGATAGACACCAACCGCTCTCGGGCCTGCCACCCCTGTTCTCCGATGTGTAAGGGCTCCCGCTGCT
GGGGAGAGAGTTCTGAGGATTGTCAGAGCCTGACGCGCACTGTCTGTGCCGGTGGCTGTGCCCGCTGCAA
GGGGCCACTGCCCACTGACTGCTGCCATGAGCAGTGTGCTGCCGGCTGCACGGGCCCCAAGCACTCTGAC
TGCCTGGCCTGCCTCCACTTCAACCACAGTGGCATCTGTGAGCTGCACTGCCCAGCCCTGGTCACCTACA
ACACAGACACGTTTGAGTCCATGCCCAATCCCGAGGGCCGGTATACATTCGGCGCCAGCTGTGTGACTGC
CTGTCCCTACAACTACCTTTCTACGGACGTGGGATCCTGCACCCTCGTCTGCCCCCTGCACAACCAAGAG
GTGACAGCAGAGGATGGAACACAGCGGTGTGAGAAGTGCAGCAAGCCCTGTGCCCGAGTGTGCTATGGTC
TGGGCATGGAGCACTTGCGAGAGGTGAGGGCAGTTACCAGTGCCAATATCCAGGAGTTTGCTGGCTGCAA
GAAGATCTTTGGGAGCCTGGCATTTCTGCCGGAGAGCTTTGATGGGGACCCAGCCTCCAACACTGCCCCG
CTCCAGCCAGAGCAGCTCCAAGTGTTTGAGACTCTGGAAGAGATCACAGGTTACCTATACATCTCAGCAT
GGCCGGACAGCCTGCCTGACCTCAGCGTCTTCCAGAACCTGCAAGTAATCCGGGGACGAATTCTGCACAA
TGGCGCCTACTCGCTGACCCTGCAAGGGCTGGGCATCAGCTGGCTGGGGCTGCGCTCACTGAGGGAACTG
GGCAGTGGACTGGCCCTCATCCACCATAACACCCACCTCTGCTTCGTGCACACGGTGCCCTGGGACCAGC
TCTTTCGGAACCCGCACCAAGCTCTGCTCCACACTGCCAACCGGCCAGAGGACGAGTGTGTGGGCGAGGG
CCTGGCCTGCCACCAGCTGTGCGCCCGAGGGCACTGCTGGGGTCCAGGGCCCACCCAGTGTGTCAACTGC
AGCCAGTTCCTTCGGGGCCAGGAGTGCGTGGAGGAATGCCGAGTACTGCAGGGGCTCCCCAGGGAGTATG
TGAATGCCAGGCACTGTTTGCCGTGCCACCCTGAGTGTCAGCCCCAGAATGGCTCAGTGACCTGTTTTGG
ACCGGAGGCTGACCAGTGTGTGGCCTGTGCCCACTATAAGGACCCTCCCTTCTGCGTGGCCCGCTGCCCC
AGCGGTGTGAAACCTGACCTCTCCTACATGCCCATCTGGAAGTTTCCAGATGAGGAGGGCGCATGCCAGC
CTTGCCCCATCAACTGCACCCACTCCTGTGTGGACCTGGATGACAAGGGCTGCCCCGCCGAGCAGAGAGC
CAGCCCTCTGACGTCCATCATCTCTGCGGTGGTTGGCATTCTGCTGGTCGTGGTCTTGGGGGTGGTCTTT
GGGATCCTCATCAAGCGACGGCAGCAGAAGATCCGGAAGTACACGATGCGGAGACTGCTGCAGGAAACGG
AGCTGGTGGAGCCGCTGACACCTAGCGGAGCGATGCCCAACCAGGCGCAGATGCGGATCCTGGAAGAGAC
GGAGCTGAGGAAGGTGAAGGTGCTTGGATCTGGCGCTTTTGGCACAGTCTACAAGGGCATCTGGATCCCT
GATGGGGAGAATGTGAAAATTCCAGTGGCCATCAAAGTGTTGAGGGAAAACACATCCCCCAAAGCCAACA
AAGAAATCTTAGACGAAGCATACGTGATGGCTGGTGTGGGCTCCCCATATGTCTCCCGCCTTCTGGGCAT
CTGCCTGACATCCACGGTGCAGCTGGTGACACAGCTTATGCCCTATGGCTGCCTCTTAGACCATGTCCGG
GAAAACCGCGGACGCCTGGGCTCCCAGGACCTGCTGAACTGGTGTATGCAGATTGCCAAGGGGATGAGCT
ACCTGGAGGATGTGCGGCTCGTACACAGGGACTTGGCCGCTCGGAACGTGCTGGTCAAGAGTCCCAACCA
TGTCAAAATTACAGACTTCGGGCTGGCTCGGCTGCTGGACATTGACGAGACAGAGTACCATGCAGATGGG
GGCAAGGTGCCCATCAAGTGGATGGCGCTGGAGTCCATTCTCCGCCGGCGGTTCACCCACCAGAGTGATG
TGTGGAGTTATGGTGTGACTGTGTGGGAGCTGATGACTTTTGGGGCCAAACCTTACGATGGGATCCCAGC
CCGGGAGATCCCTGACCTGCTGGAAAAGGGGGAGCGGCTGCCCCAGCCCCCCATCTGCACCATTGATGTC
TACATGATCATGGTCAAATGTTGGATGATTGACTCTGAATGTCGGCCAAGATTCCGGGAGTTGGTGTCTG
AATTCTCCCGCATGGCCAGGGACCCCCAGCGCTTTGTGGTCATCCAGAATGAGGACTTGGGCCCAGCCAG
TCCCTTGGACAGCACCTTCTACCGCTCACTGCTGGAGGACGATGACATGGGGGACCTGGTGGATGCTGAG
GAGTATCTGGTACCCCAGCAGGGCTTCTTCTGTCCAGACCCTGCCCCGGGCGCTGGGGGCATGGTCCACC
ACAGGCACCGCAGCTCATCTACCAGGAGTGGCGGTGGGGACCTGACACTAGGGCTGGAGCCCTCTGAAGA
GGAGGCCCCCAGGTCTCCACTGGCACCCTCCGAAGGGGCTGGCTCCGATGTATTTGATGGTGACCTGGGA
ATGGGGGCAGCCAAGGGGCTGCAAAGCCTCCCCACACATGACCCCAGCCCTCTACAGCGGTACAGTGAGG
ACCCCACAGTACCCCTGCCCTCTGAGACTGATGGCTACGTTGCCCCCCTGACCTGCAGCCCCCAGCCTGA
ATATGTGAACCAGCCAGATGTTCGGCCCCAGCCCCCTTCGCCCCGAGAGGGCCCTCTGCCTGCTGCCCGA
CCTGCTGGTGCCACTCTGGAAAGGCCCAAGACTCTCTCCCCAGGGAAGAATGGGGTCGTCAAAGACGTTT
TTGCCTTTGGGGGTGCCGTGGAGAACCCCGAGTACTTGACACCCCAGGGAGGAGCTGCCCCTCAGCCCCA
CCCTCCTCCTGCCTTCAGCCCAGCCTTCGACAACCTCTATTACTGGGACCAGGACCCACCAGAGCGGGGG
GCTCCACCCAGCACCTTCAAAGGGACACCTACGGCAGAGAACCCAGAGTACCTGGGTCTGGACGTGCCAG
TGTAGAACCCAGCTTTCTTGTACAAAGTGGTGATATCCAATTAACCCTCACTAAAGGTGAGAATGTAAAG
AATGTTTATTGCCCTATAGTGAGTCGTATTACCACCCAACTTTTCTATACAAAGTGGTTGATATCCAGCA
CAGTGGCGGCCGCTCGAGTCTAGAGGGCCCGCGGTTCGAAGGTAAGCCTATCCCTAACCCTCTCCTCGGT
CTCGATTCTACGCGTACCGGTTAGTAATGAGATCCCTCCCCCCCCCCTAACGTTACTGGCCGAAGCCGCT
TGGAATAAGGCCGGTGTGCGTTTGTCTATATGTTATTTTCCACCATATTGCCGTCTTTTGGCAATGTGAG
GGCCCGGAAACCTGGCCCTGTCTTCTTGACGAGCATTCCTAGGGGTCTTTCCCCTCTCGCCAAAGGAATG
CAAGGTCTGTTGAATGTCGTGAAGGAAGCAGTTCCTCTGGAAGCTTCTTGAAGACAAACAACGTCTGTAG
CGACCCTTTGCAGGCAGCGGAACCCCCCACCTGGCGACAGGTGCCTCTGCGGCCAAAAGCCACGTGTATA
AGATACACCTGCAAAGGCGGCACAACCCCAGTGCCACGTTGTGAGTTGGATAGTTGTGGAAAGAGTCAAA
TGGCTCTCCTCAAGCGTATTCAACAAGGGGCTGAAGGATGCCCAGAAGGTACCCCATTGTATGGGATCTG
ATCTGGGGCCTCGGTGCACATGCTTTACATGTGTTTAGTCGAGGTTAAAAAAACGTCTAGGCCCCCCGAA
CCACGGGGACGTGGTTTTCCTTTGAAAAACACGATGATAATATGGCCACACATATGACCGAGTACAAGCC
CACGGTGCGCCTCGCCACCCGCGACGACGTCCCCAGGGCCGTACGCACCCTCGCCGCCGCGTTCGCCGAC
TACCCCGCCACGCGCCACACCGTCGATCCGGACCGCCACATCGAGCGGGTCACCGAGCTGCAAGAACTCT
TCCTCACGCGCGTCGGGCTCGACATCGGCAAGGTGTGGGTCGCGGACGACGGCGCCGCGGTGGCGGTCTG
GACCACGCCGGAGAGCGTCGAAGCGGGGGCGGTGTTCGCCGAGATCGGCCCGCGCATGGCCGAGTTGAGC
GGTTCCCGGCTGGCCGCGCAGCAACAGATGGAAGGCCTCCTGGCGCCGCACCGGCCCAAGGAGCCCGCGT
GGTTCCTGGCCACCGTCGGCGTCTCGCCCGACCACCAGGGCAAGGGTCTGGGCAGCGCCGTCGTGCTCCC
CGGAGTGGAGGCGGCCGAGCGCGCCGGGGTGCCCGCCTTCCTGGAGACCTCCGCGCCCCGCAACCTCCCC
TTCTACGAGCGGCTCGGCTTCACCGTCACCGCCGACGTCGAGGTGCCCGAAGGACCGCGCACCTGGTGCA
TGACCCGCAAGCCCGGTGCCTAAATCGATAGATCCTAATCAACCTCTGGATTACAAAATTTGTGAAAGAT
TGACTGGTATTCTTAACTATGTTGCTCCTTTTACGCTATGTGGATACGCTGCTTTAATGCCTTTGTATCA
TGCTATTGCTTCCCGTATGGCTTTCATTTTCTCCTCCTTGTATAAATCCTGGTTGCTGTCTCTTTATGAG
GAGTTGTGGCCCGTTGTCAGGCAACGTGGCGTGGTGTGCACTGTGTTTGCTGACGCAACCCCCACTGGTT
GGGGCATTGCCACCACCTGTCAGCTCCTTTCCGGGACTTTCGCTTTCCCCCTCCCTATTGCCACGGCGGA
ACTCATCGCCGCCTGCCTTGCCCGCTGCTGGACAGGGGCTCGGCTGTTGGGCACTGACAATTCCGTGGTG
TTGTCGGGGAAATCATCGTCCTTTCCTTGGCTGCTCGCCTGTGTTGCCACCTGGATTCTGCGCGGGACGT
CCTTCTGCTACGTCCCTTCGGCCCTCAATCCAGCGGACCTTCCTTCCCGCGGCCTGCTGCCGGCTCTGCG
GCCTCTTCCGCGTCTTCGCCTTCGCCCTCAGACGAGTCGGATCTCCCTTTGGGCCGCCTCCCCGCCTGAG
ATCCTTTAAGACCAATGACTTACAAGGCAGCTGTAGATCTTAGCCACTTTTTAAAAGAAAAGGGGGGACT
GGAAGGGCTAATTCACTCCCAACGAAGACAAGATCTGCTTTTTGCTTGTACTGGGTCTCTCTGGTTAGAC
CAGATCTGAGCCTGGGAGCTCTCTGGCTAACTAGGGAACCCACTGCTTAAGCCTCAATAAAGCTTGCCTT
GAGTGCTTCAAGTAGTGTGTGCCCGTCTGTTGTGTGACTCTGGTAACTAGAGATCCCTCAGACCCTTTTA
GTCAGTGTGGAAAATCTCTAGCAGTAGTAGTTCATGTCATCTTATTATTCAGTATTTATAACTTGCAAAG
AAATGAATATCAGAGAGTGAGAGGCCCGGGTTAATTAAGGAAAGGGCTAGATCATTCTTGAAGACGAAAG
GGCCTCGTGATACGCCTATTTTTATAGGTTAATGTCATGATAATAATGGTTTCTTAGACGTCAGGTGGCA
CTTTTCGGGGAAATGTGCGCGGAACCCCTATTTGTTTATTTTTCTAAATACATTCAAATATGTATCCGCT
CATGAGACAATAACCCTGATAAATGCTTCAATAATATTGAAAAAGGAAGAGTATGAGTATTCAACATTTC
CGTGTCGCCCTTATTCCCTTTTTTGCGGCATTTTGCCTTCCTGTTTTTGCTCACCCAGAAACGCTGGTGA
AAGTAAAAGATGCTGAAGATCAGTTGGGTGCACGAGTGGGTTACATCGAACTGGATCTCAACAGCGGTAA
GATCCTTGAGAGTTTTCGCCCCGAAGAACGTTTTCCAATGATGAGCACTTTTAAAGTTCTGCTATGTGGC
GCGGTATTATCCCGTGTTGACGCCGGGCAAGAGCAACTCGGTCGCCGCATACACTATTCTCAGAATGACT
TGGTTGAGTACTCACCAGTCACAGAAAAGCATCTTACGGATGGCATGACAGTAAGAGAATTATGCAGTGC
TGCCATAACCATGAGTGATAACACTGCGGCCAACTTACTTCTGACAACGATCGGAGGACCGAAGGAGCTA
ACCGCTTTTTTGCACAACATGGGGGATCATGTAACTCGCCTTGATCGTTGGGAACCGGAGCTGAATGAAG
CCATACCAAACGACGAGCGTGACACCACGATGCCTGTAGCAATGGCAACAACGTTGCGCAAACTATTAAC
TGGCGAACTACTTACTCTAGCTTCCCGGCAACAATTAATAGACTGGATGGAGGCGGATAAAGTTGCAGGA
CCACTTCTGCGCTCGGCCCTTCCGGCTGGCTGGTTTATTGCTGATAAATCTGGAGCCGGTGAGCGTGGGT
CTCGCGGTATCATTGCAGCACTGGGGCCAGATGGTAAGCCCTCCCGTATCGTAGTTATCTACACGACGGG
GAGTCAGGCAACTATGGATGAACGAAATAGACAGATCGCTGAGATAGGTGCCTCACTGATTAAGCATTGG
TAACTGTCAGACCAAGTTTACTCATATATACTTTAGATTGATTTAAAACTTCATTTTTAATTTAAAAGGA
TCTAGGTGAAGATCCTTTTTGATAATCTCATGACCAAAATCCCTTAACGTGAGTTTTCGTTCCACTGAGC
GTCAGACCCCGTAGAAAAGATCAAAGGATCTTCTTGAGATCCTTTTTTTCTGCGCGTAATCTGCTGCTTG
CAAACAAAAAAACCACCGCTACCAGCGGTGGTTTGTTTGCCGGATCAAGAGCTACCAACTCTTTTTCCGA
AGGTAACTGGCTTCAGCAGAGCGCAGATACCAAATACTGTTCTTCTAGTGTAGCCGTAGTTAGGCCACCA
CTTCAAGAACTCTGTAGCACCGCCTACATACCTCGCTCTGCTAATCCTGTTACCAGTGGCTGCTGCCAGT
GGCGATAAGTCGTGTCTTACCGGGTTGGACTCAAGACGATAGTTACCGGATAAGGCGCAGCGGTCGGGCT
GAACGGGGGGTTCGTGCACACAGCCCAGCTTGGAGCGAACGACCTACACCGAACTGAGATACCTACAGCG
TGAGCTATGAGAAAGCGCCACGCTTCCCGAAGGGAGAAAGGCGGACAGGTATCCGGTAAGCGGCAGGGTC
GGAACAGGAGAGCGCACGAGGGAGCTTCCAGGGGGAAACGCCTGGTATCTTTATAGTCCTGTCGGGTTTC
GCCACCTCTGACTTGAGCGTCGATTTTTGTGATGCTCGTCAGGGGGGCGGAGCCTATGGAAAAACGCCAG
CAACGCGGCCTTTTTACGGTTCCTGGCCTTTTGCTGGCCTTTTGCTCACATGTTCTTTCCTGCGTTATCC
CCTGATTCTGTGGATAACCGTATTACCGCCTTTGAGTGAGCTGATACCGCTCGCCGCAGCCGAACGACCG
AGCGCAGCGAGTCAGTGAGCGAGGAAGCGGAAGAGCGCCCAATACGCAAACCGCCTCTCCCCGCGCGTTG
GCCGATTCATTAATGCAGCAAGCTCATGGCTGACTAATTTTTTTTATTTATGCAGAGGCCGAGGCCGCCT
CGGCCTCTGAGCTATTCCAGAAGTAGTGAGGAGGCTTTTTTGGAGGCCTAGGCTTTTGCAAAAAGCTCCC
CGTGGCACGACAGGTTTCCCGACTGGAAAGCGGGCAGTGAGCGCAACGCAATTAATGTGAGTTAGCTCAC
TCATTAGGCACCCCAGGCTTTACACTTTATGCTTCCGGCTCGTATGTTGTGTGGAATTGTGAGCGGATAA
CAATTTCACACAGGAAACAGCTATGACATGATTACGAATTTCACAAATAAAGCATTTTTTTCACTGCATT
CTAGTTGTGGTTTGTCCAAACTCATCAATGTATCTTATCATGTCTGGATCAACTGGATAACTCAAGCTAA
CCAAAATCATCCCAAACTTCCCACCCCATACCCTATTACCACTGCCAATTACCTGTGGTTTCATTTACTC
TAAACCTGTGATTCCTCTGAATTATTTTCATTTTAAAGAAATTGTATTTGTTAAATATGTACTACAAACT
TAGTAGT
Features (pLannotate 1.2.2; 30 found; start..end, strand, type, name):
    377..634     +  LTR            5' LTR (truncated): truncated 5' long terminal repeat (LTR) from HIV-1
    681..806     +  misc_feature   HIV-1 Ψ: packaging signal of human immunodeficiency virus type 1
    790..1128    +  CDS            HIV-1 gag (fragment): gag protein from human immunodeficiency virus 1; gag
   1303..1536    +  misc_feature   RRE: The Rev response element (RRE) of HIV-1 allows for Rev-dependent mRNA export from the nucleus to the cytoplasm.
   1913..2013    +  CDS            Rev (fragment): human immunodeficiency virus 1 (HIV-1) Rev protein; rev; enhances nuclear export of unspliced and incompletely spliced viral mRNAs
   2058..2175    +  misc_feature   cPPT/CTS: central polypurine tract and central termination sequence of HIV-1
   2223..3401    +  promoter       EF-1α promoter: strong constitutive promoter for human elongation factor EF-1α
   3422..3442    +  protein_bind   attB1: mutant version of attB; core recombination site for the Gateway® BP reaction BP Clonase™
   3448..7212    +  CDS            ERBB2: ERBB2_HUMAN - Also known as HER2, MLN19, NEU, NGL. Experimental evidence at protein level: Swiss-Prot protein existence level 1. In the nucleus is involved in transcriptional regulation. Associates with the 5'-TCAAATTC-3' sequence in the PTGS2/COX-2 promoter and activates its transcription. Implicated in transcriptional activation of CDKN1A; the function involves STAT3 and SRC. Involved in the transcription of rRNA genes by RNA Pol I and enhances protein synthesis and cell growth. From Homo sapiens (Human).
   7217..7241    -  protein_bind   attB2: mutant version of attB; recombination site for the Gateway® BP reaction BP Clonase™
   7249..7267    +  promoter       T3 promoter: promoter for bacteriophage T3 RNA polymerase
   7293..7311    -  promoter       T7 promoter: promoter for bacteriophage T7 RNA polymerase
   7317..7335    -  protein_bind   attB4 (fragment): mutant version of attB; core recombination site for the Gateway® BP reaction BP Clonase™
   7391..7432    +  CDS            V5 tag: epitope tag from simian virus 5
   7558..8020    +  misc_feature   IRES: internal ribosome entry site (IRES) of the encephalomyocarditis virus (EMCV)
   8034..8631    +  CDS            PuroR (fragment): puromycin N-acetyltransferase; pac from Streptomyces; confers resistance to puromycin
   8647..9235    +  misc_feature   WPRE: woodchuck hepatitis virus posttranscriptional regulatory element
   9243..9308    +  CDS            nef (fragment): NEF_HV1Z2 - Experimental evidence at protein level: Swiss-Prot protein existence level 1. Extracellular Nef protein targets CD4(+) T-lymphocytes for apoptosis by interacting with CXCR4 surface receptors. From Human immunodeficiency virus type 1 group M subtype D (isolate Z2/CDC-Z34) (HIV-1).
   9310..9543    +  LTR            3' LTR (ΔU3): self-inactivating 3' long terminal repeat (LTR) from HIV-1
   9748..9852    +  promoter       AmpR promoter: bla
   9853..10713   +  CDS            AmpR: β-lactamase; bla; confers resistance to ampicillin, carbenicillin, and related antibiotics
  10884..11472   +  rep_origin     ori: high-copy-number ColE1/pMB1/pBR322/pUC origin of replication
  11655..11709   +  CDS            lacI (fragment): lac repressor; lacI; The lac repressor binds to the lac operator to inhibit transcription in E. coli. This inhibition can be relieved by adding lactose or isopropyl-β-D-thiogalactopyranoside (IPTG).
  11715..11808   +  rep_origin     SV40 ori (fragment): SV40 origin of replication
  11833..11870   +  CDS            lacI (fragment): lac repressor; lacI; The lac repressor binds to the lac operator to inhibit transcription in E. coli. This inhibition can be relieved by adding lactose or isopropyl-β-D-thiogalactopyranoside (IPTG).
  11883..11904   +  protein_bind   CAP binding site: CAP binding activates transcription in the presence of cAMP. E. coli catabolite activator protein
  11919..11949   +  promoter       lac promoter: promoter for the E. coli lac operon
  11953..11975   +  protein_bind   lac operator (fragment): The lac repressor binds to the lac operator to inhibit transcription in E. coli. This inhibition can be relieved by adding lactose or isopropyl-β-D-thiogalactopyranoside (IPTG). lac repressor encoded by lacI
  12007..12090   +  polyA_signal   SV40 poly(A) signal (fragment): SV40 polyadenylation signal
  12257..329     +  CDS            nef (fragment) (across the origin): NEF_HV1BR - Experimental evidence at protein level: Swiss-Prot protein existence level 1. Extracellular Nef protein targets CD4(+) T-lymphocytes for apoptosis by interacting with CXCR4 surface receptors (PubMed:14990729). From Human immunodeficiency virus type 1 group M subtype B (isolate BRU/LAI) (HIV-1).
