[The description below was written by a language model from this plasmid's Addgene catalogue record and pLannotate feature annotations shown in this document.]
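Description:
pHAGE-ERBB2-K716E is an HIV-1-derived lentiviral expression plasmid of about 12.3 kb built on the pHAGE backbone. It delivers a point-mutant form of the human receptor tyrosine kinase ERBB2 (HER2/neu) into mammalian cells. In bacteria it is maintained through a high-copy ColE1/pUC-type origin and selected with ampicillin via the β-lactamase gene. The annotated viral elements include a truncated 5' LTR, the Ψ packaging signal with an adjoining gag fragment, the Rev response element for Rev-dependent nuclear export of the genomic RNA, and the cPPT/CTS. A self-inactivating ΔU3 3' LTR limits LTR-driven transcription after integration. No intact viral coding genes are annotated (only gag, rev and nef fragments), so packaging functions would have to be supplied in trans.

The payload is driven by the constitutive human EF-1α promoter. The ERBB2 open reading frame carrying the K716E substitution sits between attB1 and attB2 sites, consistent with the recorded Gateway cloning. Downstream lie short T3 and T7 promoter sequences, an attB4 fragment and a V5 epitope tag. The record does not state whether the tag is translated in frame with ERBB2. An EMCV IRES then directs translation of puromycin N-acetyltransferase from the same transcript, allowing puromycin selection of transduced cells. A WPRE follows to enhance transcript expression. Small lac, SV40 origin and SV40 poly(A) fragments in the backbone appear to be vector remnants.

The stated purpose is lentiviral expression of ERBB2 K716E. The associated publication concerns systematic functional annotation of somatic cancer mutations, which suggests use in stable expression assays that compare mutant alleles.
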