Addgene plasmid #116336: pHAGE-ERBB2-K716E
Purpose: Lentiviral expression of ERBB2 K716E
Depositing lab: Gordon Mills & Kenneth Scott. Depositing organization: Baylor College of Medicine. Publication: Systematic Functional Annotation of Somatic Mutations in Cancer. Ng PK, Li J, Jeong KJ, Shao S, Chen H, Tsang YH, Sengupta S, Wang Z, Bhavana VH, Tran R, Soewito S, Minussi DC, Moreno D, Kong K, Dogruluk T, Lu H, Gao J, Tokheim C, Zhou DC, Johnson AM, Zeng J, Ip CKM, Ju Z, Wester M, Yu S, Li Y, Vellano CP, Schultz N, Karchin R, Ding L, Lu Y, Cheung LWT, Chen K, Shaw KR, Meric-Bernstam F, Scott KL, Yi S, Sahni N, Liang H, Mills GB. Cancer Cell. 2018 Mar 12;33(3):450-462.e10. doi: 10.1016/j.ccell.2018.01.021. PubMed 29533785.
Backbone
  Vector backbone: pHAGE
  Vector type: Lentiviral
Growth in bacteria
  Bacterial resistance: Ampicillin, 100 μg/mL
  Growth temperature: 37°C
  Growth strain: Stbl3
  Copy number: High Copy
Gene/Insert
  Gene/Insert name: ERBB2
  Species: H. sapiens (human)
  Mutation: K716E
  Entrez Gene: ERBB2 (a.k.a. CD340, HER-2, HER-2/neu, HER2, MLN 19, MLN-19, NEU, NGL, TKR1, VSCN2, c-ERB-2, c-ERB2, p185(erbB2))
  Cloning method: Gateway Cloning
Terms and licenses: Academic/Nonprofit Terms; Industry Terms: Not Available to Industry
How to cite: pHAGE-ERBB2-K716E was a gift from Gordon Mills & Kenneth Scott (Addgene plasmid # 116336 ; http://n2t.net/addgene:116336 ; RRID:Addgene_116336)
