>Addgene plasmid #116336 | pHAGE-ERBB2-K716E | depositor partial sequence | sequence record 219210 | insert
ATGGAGCTGGCGGCCTTGTGCCGCTGGGGGCTCCTCCTCGCCCTCTTGCCCCCCGGAGCCGCGAGCACCC
AAGTGTGCACCGGCACAGACATGAAGCTGCGGCTCCCTGCCAGTCCCGAGACCCACCTGGACATGCTCCG
CCACCTCTACCAGGGCTGCCAGGTGGTGCAGGGAAACCTGGAACTCACCTACCTGCCCACCAATGCCAGC
CTGTCCTTCCTGCAGGATATCCAGGAGGTGCAGGGCTACGTGCTCATCGCTCACAACCAAGTGAGGCAGG
TCCCACTGCAGAGGCTGCGGATTGTGCGAGGCACCCAGCTCTTTGAGGACAACTATGCCCTGGCCGTGCT
AGACAATGGAGACCCGCTGAACAATACCACCCCTGTCACAGGGGCCTCCCCAGGAGGCCTGCGGGAGCTG
CAGCTTCGAAGCCTCACAGAGATCTTGAAAGGAGGGGTCTTGATCCAGCGGAACCCCCAGCTCTGCTACC
AGGACACGATTTTGTGGAAGGACATCTTCCACAAGAACAACCAGCTGGCTCTCACACTGATAGACACCAA
CCGCTCTCGGGCCTGCCACCCCTGTTCTCCGATGTGTAAGGGCTCCCGCTGCTGGGGAGAGAGTTCTGAG
GATTGTCAGAGCCTGACGCGCACTGTCTGTGCCGGTGGCTGTGCCCGCTGCAAGGGGCCACTGCCCACTG
ACTGCTGCCATGAGCAGTGTGCTGCCGGCTGCACGGGCCCCAAGCACTCTGACTGCCTGGCCTGCCTCCA
CTTCAACCACAGTGGCATCTGTGAGCTGCACTGCCCAGCCCTGGTCACCTACAACACAGACACGTTTGAG
TCCATGCCCAATCCCGAGGGCCGGTATACATTCGGCGCCAGCTGTGTGACTGCCTGTCCCTACAACTACC
TTTCTACGGACGTGGGATCCTGCACCCTCGTCTGCCCCCTGCACAACCAAGAGGTGACAGCAGAGGATGG
AACACAGCGGTGTGAGAAGTGCAGCAAGCCCTGTGCCCGAGTGTGCTATGGTCTGGGCATGGAGCACTTG
CGAGAGGTGAGGGCAGTTACCAGTGCCAATATCCAGGAGTTTGCTGGCTGCAAGAAGATCTTTGGGAGCC
TGGCATTTCTGCCGGAGAGCTTTGATGGGGACCCAGCCTCCAACACTGCCCCGCTCCAGCCAGAGCAGCT
CCAAGTGTTTGAGACTCTGGAAGAGATCACAGGTTACCTATACATCTCAGCATGGCCGGACAGCCTGCCT
GACCTCAGCGTCTTCCAGAACCTGCAAGTAATCCGGGGACGAATTCTGCACAATGGCGCCTACTCGCTGA
CCCTGCAAGGGCTGGGCATCAGCTGGCTGGGGCTGCGCTCACTGAGGGAACTGGGCAGTGGACTGGCCCT
CATCCACCATAACACCCACCTCTGCTTCGTGCACACGGTGCCCTGGGACCAGCTCTTTCGGAACCCGCAC
CAAGCTCTGCTCCACACTGCCAACCGGCCAGAGGACGAGTGTGTGGGCGAGGGCCTGGCCTGCCACCAGC
TGTGCGCCCGAGGGCACTGCTGGGGTCCAGGGCCCACCCAGTGTGTCAACTGCAGCCAGTTCCTTCGGGG
CCAGGAGTGCGTGGAGGAATGCCGAGTACTGCAGGGGCTCCCCAGGGAGTATGTGAATGCCAGGCACTGT
TTGCCGTGCCACCCTGAGTGTCAGCCCCAGAATGGCTCAGTGACCTGTTTTGGACCGGAGGCTGACCAGT
GTGTGGCCTGTGCCCACTATAAGGACCCTCCCTTCTGCGTGGCCCGCTGCCCCAGCGGTGTGAAACCTGA
CCTCTCCTACATGCCCATCTGGAAGTTTCCAGATGAGGAGGGCGCATGCCAGCCTTGCCCCATCAACTGC
ACCCACTCCTGTGTGGACCTGGATGACAAGGGCTGCCCCGCCGAGCAGAGAGCCAGCCCTCTGACGTCCA
TCATCTCTGCGGTGGTTGGCATTCTGCTGGTCGTGGTCTTGGGGGTGGTCTTTGGGATCCTCATCAAGCG
ACGGCAGCAGAAGATCCGGAAGTACACGATGCGGAGACTGCTGCAGGAAACGGAGCTGGTGGAGCCGCTG
ACACCTAGCGGAGCGATGCCCAACCAGGCGCAGATGCGGATCCTGGAAGAGACGGAGCTGAGGAAGGTGA
AGGTGCTTGGATCTGGCGCTTTTGGCACAGTCTACAAGGGCATCTGGATCCCTGATGGGGAGAATGTGAA
AATTCCAGTGGCCATCAAAGTGTTGAGGGAAAACACATCCCCCAAAGCCAACAAAGAAATCTTAGACGAA
GCATACGTGATGGCTGGTGTGGGCTCCCCATATGTCTCCCGCCTTCTGGGCATCTGCCTGACATCCACGG
TGCAGCTGGTGACACAGCTTATGCCCTATGGCTGCCTCTTAGACCATGTCCGGGAAAACCGCGGACGCCT
GGGCTCCCAGGACCTGCTGAACTGGTGTATGCAGATTGCCAAGGGGATGAGCTACCTGGAGGATGTGCGG
CTCGTACACAGGGACTTGGCCGCTCGGAACGTGCTGGTCAAGAGTCCCAACCATGTCAAAATTACAGACT
TCGGGCTGGCTCGGCTGCTGGACATTGACGAGACAGAGTACCATGCAGATGGGGGCAAGGTGCCCATCAA
GTGGATGGCGCTGGAGTCCATTCTCCGCCGGCGGTTCACCCACCAGAGTGATGTGTGGAGTTATGGTGTG
ACTGTGTGGGAGCTGATGACTTTTGGGGCCAAACCTTACGATGGGATCCCAGCCCGGGAGATCCCTGACC
TGCTGGAAAAGGGGGAGCGGCTGCCCCAGCCCCCCATCTGCACCATTGATGTCTACATGATCATGGTCAA
ATGTTGGATGATTGACTCTGAATGTCGGCCAAGATTCCGGGAGTTGGTGTCTGAATTCTCCCGCATGGCC
AGGGACCCCCAGCGCTTTGTGGTCATCCAGAATGAGGACTTGGGCCCAGCCAGTCCCTTGGACAGCACCT
TCTACCGCTCACTGCTGGAGGACGATGACATGGGGGACCTGGTGGATGCTGAGGAGTATCTGGTACCCCA
GCAGGGCTTCTTCTGTCCAGACCCTGCCCCGGGCGCTGGGGGCATGGTCCACCACAGGCACCGCAGCTCA
TCTACCAGGAGTGGCGGTGGGGACCTGACACTAGGGCTGGAGCCCTCTGAAGAGGAGGCCCCCAGGTCTC
CACTGGCACCCTCCGAAGGGGCTGGCTCCGATGTATTTGATGGTGACCTGGGAATGGGGGCAGCCAAGGG
GCTGCAAAGCCTCCCCACACATGACCCCAGCCCTCTACAGCGGTACAGTGAGGACCCCACAGTACCCCTG
CCCTCTGAGACTGATGGCTACGTTGCCCCCCTGACCTGCAGCCCCCAGCCTGAATATGTGAACCAGCCAG
ATGTTCGGCCCCAGCCCCCTTCGCCCCGAGAGGGCCCTCTGCCTGCTGCCCGACCTGCTGGTGCCACTCT
GGAAAGGCCCAAGACTCTCTCCCCAGGGAAGAATGGGGTCGTCAAAGACGTTTTTGCCTTTGGGGGTGCC
GTGGAGAACCCCGAGTACTTGACACCCCAGGGAGGAGCTGCCCCTCAGCCCCACCCTCCTCCTGCCTTCA
GCCCAGCCTTCGACAACCTCTATTACTGGGACCAGGACCCACCAGAGCGGGGGGCTCCACCCAGCACCTT
CAAAGGGACACCTACGGCAGAGAACCCAGAGTACCTGGGTCTGGACGTGCCAGTGTGA
